>Addgene plasmid #111849 | pDNA2.0 6H-TEV-KRAS | addgene full sequence | sequence record 213463 | Addgene NGS Result
ATGACCAAAATCCCTTAACGTGAGTTACGCGCGCGTCGTTCCACTGAGCGTCAGACCCCGTAGAAAAGAT
CAAAGGATCTTCTTGAGATCCTTTTTTTCTGCGCGTAATCTGCTGCTTGCAAACAAAAAAACCACCGCTA
CCAGCGGTGGTTTGTTTGCCGGATCAAGAGCTACCAACTCTTTTTCCGAAGGTAACTGGCTTCAGCAGAG
CGCAGATACCAAATACTGTTCTTCTAGTGTAGCCGTAGTTAGCCCACCACTTCAAGAACTCTGTAGCACC
GCCTACATACCTCGCTCTGCTAATCCTGTTACCAGTGGCTGCTGCCAGTGGCGATAAGTCGTGTCTTACC
GGGTTGGACTCAAGACGATAGTTACCGGATAAGGCGCAGCGGTCGGGCTGAACGGGGGGTTCGTGCACAC
AGCCCAGCTTGGAGCGAACGACCTACACCGAACTGAGATACCTACAGCGTGAGCTATGAGAAAGCGCCAC
GCTTCCCGAAGGGAGAAAGGCGGACAGGTATCCGGTAAGCGGCAGGGTCGGAACAGGAGAGCGCACGAGG
GAGCTTCCAGGGGGAAACGCCTGGTATCTTTATAGTCCTGTCGGGTTTCGCCACCTCTGACTTGAGCGTC
GATTTTTGTGATGCTCGTCAGGGGGGCGGAGCCTATGGAAAAACGCCAGCAACGCGGCCTTTTTACGGTT
CCTGGCCTTTTGCTGGCCTTTTGCTCACATGTTCTTTCCTGCGTTATCCCCTGATTCTGTGGATAACCGT
ATTACCGCCTTTGAGTGAGCTGATACCGCTCGCCGCAGCCGAACGACCGAGCGCAGCGAGTCAGTGAGCG
AGGAAGCGGAAGGCGAGAGTAGGGAACTGCCAGGCATCAAACTAAGCAGAAGGCCCCTGACGGATGGCCT
TTTTGCGTTTCTACAAACTCTTTCTGTGTTGTAAAACGACGGCCAGTCTTAAGCTCGGGCCCCCTGGGCG
GTTCTGATAACGAGTAATCGTTAATCCGCAAATAACGTAAAAACCCGCTTCGGCGGGTTTTTTTATGGGG
GGAGTTTAGGGAAAGAGCATTTGTCAGAATATTTAAGGGCGCCTGTCACTTTGCTTGATATATGAGAATT
ATTTAACCTTATAAATGAGAAAAAAGCAACGCACTTTAAATAAGATACGTTGCTTTTTCGATTGATGAAC
ACCTATAATTAAACTATTCATCTATTATTTATGATTTTTTGTATATACAATATTTCTAGTTTGTTAAAGA
GAATTAAGAAAATAAATCTCGAAAATAATAAAGGGAAAATCAGTTTTTGATATCAAAATTATACATGTCA
ACGATAATACAAAATATAATACAAACTATAAGATGTTATCAGTATTTATTATGCATTTAGAATAAATTTT
GTGTCGCCCTTAATTGTGAGCGGATAACAATTACGAGCTTCATGCACAGTGAAATCATGAAAAATTTATT
TGCTTTGTGAGCGGATAACAATTATAATATGTGGAATTGTGAGCGCTCACAATTCCACAACGGTTTCCCT
CTAGAAATAATTTTGTTTAACTTTTAGGAGATAAAACATATGCACCACCATCATCATCATTCTTCCGGCC
GTGAAAATCTGTACTTCCAA
[510 nt withheld, positions 1631-2140]
TAACTCGAGCCCCAAGGGCGACACCCCCTAATTAGCCCGGGCGAAAGGCCCAGTCTTTCGACTGAGCCTT
TCGTTTTATTTGATGCCTGGCAGTTCCCTACTCTCGCATGGGGAGTCCCCACACTACCATCGGCGCTACG
GCGTTTCACTTCTGAGTTCGGCATGGGGTCAGGTGGGACCACCGCGCTACTGCCGCCAGGCAAACAAGGG
GTGTTATGAGCCATATTCAGGTATAAATGGGCTCGCGATAATGTTCAGAATTGGTTAATTGGTTGTAACA
CTGACCCCTATTTGTTTATTTTTCTAAATACATTCAAATATGTATCCGCTCATGAGACAATAACCCTGAT
AAATGCTTCAATAATATTGAAAAAGGAAGAATATGAGCCATATTCAACGGGAAACGTCGAGGCCGCGATT
AAATTCCAACATGGATGCTGATTTATATGGGTATAAATGGGCTCGCGATAATGTCGGGCAATCAGGTGCG
ACAATCTATCGCTTGTATGGGAAGCCCGATGCGCCAGAGTTGTTTCTGAAACATGGCAAAGGTAGCGTTG
CCAATGATGTTACAGATGAGATGGTCAGACTAAACTGGCTGACGGAATTTATGCCACTTCCGACCATCAA
GCATTTTATCCGTACTCCTGATGATGCATGGTTACTCACCACTGCGATCCCCGGAAAAACAGCGTTCCAG
GTATTAGAAGAATATCCTGATTCAGGTGAAAATATTGTTGATGCGCTGGCAGTGTTCCTGCGCCGGTTGC
ACTCGATTCCTGTTTGTAATTGTCCTTTTAACAGCGATCGCGTATTTCGCCTCGCTCAGGCGCAATCACG
AATGAATAACGGTTTGGTTGATGCGAGTGATTTTGATGACGAGCGTAATGGCTGGCCTGTTGAACAAGTC
TGGAAAGAAATGCATAAACTTTTGCCATTCTCACCGGATTCAGTCGTCACTCATGGTGATTTCTCACTTG
ATAACCTTATTTTTGACGAGGGGAAATTAATAGGTTGTATTGATGTTGGACGAGTCGGAATCGCAGACCG
ATACCAGGATCTTGCCATCCTATGGAACTGCCTCGGTGAGTTTTCTCCTTCATTACAGAAACGGCTTTTT
CAAAAATATGGTATTGATAATCCTGATATGAATAAATTGCAATTTCATTTGATGCTCGATGAGTTTTTCT
AAGCGGCGCGCCATCGAATGGCGCAAAACCTTTCGCGGTATGGCATGATAGCGCCCGGAAGAGAGTCAAT
TCAGGGTGGTGAATATGAAACCAGTAACGTTATACGATGTCGCAGAGTATGCCGGTGTCTCTTATCAGAC
CGTTTCCCGCGTGGTGAACCAGGCCAGCCACGTTTCTGCGAAAACGCGGGAAAAAGTGGAAGCGGCGATG
GCGGAGCTGAATTACATTCCCAACCGCGTGGCACAACAACTGGCGGGCAAACAGTCGTTGCTGATTGGCG
TTGCCACCTCCAGTCTGGCCCTGCACGCGCCGTCGCAAATTGTCGCGGCGATTAAATCTCGCGCCGATCA
ACTGGGTGCCAGCGTGGTGGTGTCGATGGTAGAACGAAGCGGCGTCGAAGCCTGTAAAGCGGCGGTGCAC
AATCTTCTCGCGCAACGCGTCAGTGGGCTGATCATTAACTATCCGCTGGATGACCAGGATGCCATTGCTG
TGGAAGCTGCCTGCACTAATGTTCCGGCGTTATTTCTTGATGTCTCTGACCAGACACCCATCAACAGTAT
TATTTTCTCCCATGAGGACGGTACGCGACTGGGCGTGGAGCATCTGGTCGCATTGGGTCACCAGCAAATC
GCGCTGTTAGCGGGCCCATTAAGTTCTGTCTCGGCGCGTCTGCGTCTGGCTGGCTGGCATAAATATCTCA
CTCGCAATCAAATTCAGCCGATAGCGGAACGGGAAGGCGACTGGAGTGCCATGTCCGGTTTTCAACAAAC
CATGCAAATGCTGAATGAGGGCATCGTTCCCACTGCGATGCTGGTTGCCAACGATCAGATGGCGCTGGGC
GCAATGCGCGCCATTACCGAGTCCGGGCTGCGCGTTGGTGCGGATATCTCGGTAGTGGGATACGACGATA
CCGAAGATAGCTCATGTTATATCCCGCCGTTAACCACCATCAAACAGGATTTTCGCCTGCTGGGGCAAAC
CAGCGTGGACCGCTTGCTGCAACTCTCTCAGGGCCAGGCGGTGAAGGGCAATCAGCTGTTGCCAGTCTCA
CTGGTGAAAAGAAAAACCACCCTGGCGCCCAATACGCAAACCGCCTCTCCCCGCGCGTTGGCCGATTCAT
TAATGCAGCTGGCACGACAGGTTTCCCGACTGGAAAGCGGGCAGTGACTC
Features (pLannotate 1.2.2; 14 found; start..end, strand, type, name):
     83..671     +  rep_origin     ori: high-copy-number ColE1/pMB1/pBR322/pUC origin of replication
    896..913     +  terminator     rrnB T2 terminator (fragment): transcription terminator T2 from the E. coli rrnB gene
    938..957     -  CDS            lacZα (fragment): LacZα fragment of β-galactosidase; lacZ fragment
   1414..1430    +  protein_bind   lac operator: The lac repressor binds to the lac operator to inhibit transcription in E. coli. This inhibition can be relieved by adding lactose or isopropyl-β-D-thiogalactopyranoside (IPTG). lac repressor encoded by lacI
   1475..1491    +  protein_bind   lac operator: The lac repressor binds to the lac operator to inhibit transcription in E. coli. This inhibition can be relieved by adding lactose or isopropyl-β-D-thiogalactopyranoside (IPTG). lac repressor encoded by lacI
   1505..1524    +  protein_bind   lac operator (symmetric): The lac repressor binds to the lac operator to inhibit transcription in E. coli. This inhibition can be relieved by adding lactose or isopropyl-β-D-thiogalactopyranoside (IPTG). The symmetric lac operator was optimized for tight binding of lac repressor. lac repressor encoded by lacI
   1634..2140    +  CDS            KRAS (fragment) (sequence withheld): RASK_MELGA - Experimental evidence at protein level: Swiss-Prot protein existence level 1. Ras proteins bind GDP/GTP and possess intrinsic GTPase activity. Plays an important role in the regulation of cell proliferation. May play a role in promoting oncogenic events by inducing transcriptional silencing of tumor suppressor genes (TSGs). From Meleagris gallopavo (Wild turkey).
   2182..2222    -  terminator     rrnB T1 terminator (fragment): transcription terminator T1 from the E. coli rrnB gene
   2224..2339    -  ncRNA          5S rRNA: Accession: RF00001 - 5S ribosomal RNA
   2370..2394    +  CDS            KanR (fragment): aminoglycoside phosphotransferase; aph(3')-Ia; confers resistance to kanamycin in bacteria or G418 (Geneticin®) in eukaryotes
   2424..2520    +  promoter       AmpR promoter (fragment): bla
   2523..3332    +  CDS            KanR: aminoglycoside phosphotransferase; aph(3')-Ia; confers resistance to kanamycin in bacteria or G418 (Geneticin®) in eukaryotes
   3341..3414    +  promoter       lacI promoter (fragment): lacI
   3415..4494    +  CDS            lacI: LACI_ECOLI - Experimental evidence at protein level: Swiss-Prot protein existence level 1. Repressor of the lactose operon. Binds allolactose as an inducer. From Escherichia coli (strain K12).
