[The description below was written by a language model from this plasmid's Addgene catalogue record and pLannotate feature annotations shown in this document.]
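Description:
pDNA2.0 6H-TEV-KRAS is a 4.5 kb bacterial expression plasmid built on the commercial pDNA2.0 backbone from ATUM, designed to produce recombinant human KRAS in E. coli. It replicates from a high-copy ColE1/pUC-type origin and is selected with kanamycin through an aph(3')-Ia (KanR) gene that the annotation places downstream of a fragment of the bla (AmpR) promoter. The plasmid also carries its own lacI gene with its promoter, so the lac repressor needed for regulated expression is supplied in cis.

The insert is a 507 bp coding sequence for wild-type human KRAS residues 1–169, that is, the G domain without the C-terminal hypervariable region, introduced by Gibson cloning. The automated annotation labels this CDS by homology to the turkey KRAS orthologue, but the catalogue entry specifies the human protein. According to the record, expression is driven by a T5 promoter. The promoter itself is not called in the feature table, but three lac operator sites, including one symmetric operator optimised for tight repressor binding, lie just upstream of the coding region, consistent with an IPTG-inducible, lacI-repressed arrangement that uses the host RNA polymerase. The protein carries an N-terminal 6xHis tag followed by a TEV protease cleavage sequence, allowing metal-affinity purification and subsequent tag removal; these short elements are likewise not separately annotated. Fragments of rrnB-derived terminator sequence flank the expression cassette. The construct is suited to producing purified KRAS for in vitro work, and the associated publication concerns biochemical and structural analysis of cancer-associated KRAS mutations, for which this wild-type protein would serve as a reference.
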