Addgene plasmid #111849: pDNA2.0 6H-TEV-KRAS
Purpose: Expresses wild type human KRAS (amino acids 1 - 169) in E. coli with amino terminal 6xHIS tag that can be removed with TEV protease.
Depositing lab: Kenneth Westover. Depositing organization: University of Texas Southwestern Medical Center. Publication: Biochemical and Structural Analysis of Common Cancer-Associated KRAS Mutations. Hunter JC, Manandhar A, Carrasco MA, Gurbani D, Gondi S, Westover KD. Mol Cancer Res. 2015 Sep;13(9):1325-35. doi: 10.1158/1541-7786.MCR-15-0203. Epub 2015 Jun 2. PubMed 26037647.
Backbone
  Vector backbone: pDNA2.0
  Backbone manufacturer: ATUM
  Backbone size w/o insert (bp): 3939
  Total vector size (bp): 4500
  Modifications to backbone: None
  Vector type: Bacterial Expression
Growth in bacteria
  Bacterial resistance: Kanamycin, 50 μg/mL
  Growth temperature: 37°C
  Growth strain: DH5alpha
  Copy number: Unknown
Gene/Insert
  Gene/Insert name: KRAS (alt name: Kirsten ras oncogene)
  Species: H. sapiens (human)
  Insert size (bp): 507
  Entrez Gene: KRAS (a.k.a. 'C-K-RAS, C-K-RAS, CFC2, K-RAS2A, K-RAS2B, K-RAS4A, K-RAS4B, K-Ras, K-Ras 2, KI-RAS, KRAS1, KRAS2, NS, NS3, OES, RALD, RASK2, c-Ki-ras, c-Ki-ras2)
  Promoter: T5
  Tag / fusion protein: 6xHis-tag; TEV protease cleavage sequence
  Cloning method: Gibson Cloning
  Sequencing primers: 5′ GGAATTGTGAGCGCTCACAA; 3′ GAACTGCCAGGCATCAAATAAAA
Terms and licenses: Academic/Nonprofit Terms; Industry Terms: Not Available to Industry
How to cite: pDNA2.0 6H-TEV-KRAS was a gift from Kenneth Westover (Addgene plasmid # 111849 ; http://n2t.net/addgene:111849 ; RRID:Addgene_111849)
